>Addgene plasmid #125785 | pRSITEP-puro-shWRN2 | depositor full sequence | sequence record 240818 | Full Sequence
ACGCGTGTAGTCTTATGCAATACTCTTGTAGTCTTGCAACATGGTAACGATGAGTTAGCAACATGCCTTA
CAAGGAGAGAAAAAGCACCGTGCATGCCGATTGGTGGAAGTAAGGTGGTACGATCGTGCCTTATTAGGAA
GGCAACAGACGGGTCTGACATGGATTGGACGAACCACTGAATTGCCGCATTGCAGAGATATTGTATTTAA
GTGCCTAGCTCGATACATAAACGGGTCTCTCTGGTTAGACCAGATCTGAGCCTGGGAGCTCTCTGGCTAA
CTAGGGAACCCACTGCTTAAGCCTCAATAAAGCTTGCCTTGAGTGCTTCAAGTAGTGTGTGCCCGTCTGT
TGTGTGACTCTGGTAACTAGAGATCCCTCAGACCCTTTTAGTCAGTGTGGAAAATCTCTAGCAGTGGCGC
CCGAACAGGGACTTGAAAGCGAAAGGGAAACCAGAGGAGCTCTCTCGACGCAGGACTCGGCTTGCTGAAG
CGCGCACGGCAAGAGGCGAGGGGCGGCGACTGGTGAGTACGCCAAAAATTTTGACTAGCGGAGGCTAGAA
GGAGAGAGATGGGTGCGAGAGCGTCAGTATTAAGCGGGGGAGAATTAGATCGCGATGGGAAAAAATTCGG
TTAAGGCCAGGGGGAAAGAAAAAATATAAATTAAAACATATAGTATGGGCAAGCAGGGAGCTAGAACGAT
TCGCAGTTAATCCTGGCCTGTTAGAAACATCAGAAGGCTGTAGACAAATACTGGGACAGCTACAACCATC
CCTTCAGACAGGATCAGAAGAACTTAGATCATTATATAATACAGTAGCAACCCTCTATTGTGTGCATCAA
AGGATAGAGATAAAAGACACCAAGGAAGCTTTAGACAAGATAGAGGAAGAGCAAAACAAAAGTAAGACCA
CCGCACAGCAAGCGGCCACTGATCTTCAGACCTGGAGGAGGAGATATGAGGGACAATTGGAGAAGTGAAT
TATATAAATATAAAGTAGTAAAAATTGAACCATTAGGAGTAGCACCCACCAAGGCAAAGAGAAGAGTGGT
GCAGAGAGAAAAAAGAGCAGTGGGAATAGGAGCTTTGTTCCTTGGGTTCTTGGGAGCAGCAGGAAGCACT
ATGGGCGCAGCGTCAATGACGCTGACGGTACAGGCCAGACAATTATTGTCTGGTATAGTGCAGCAGCAGA
ACAATTTGCTGAGGGCTATTGAGGCGCAACAGCATCTGTTGCAACTCACAGTCTGGGGCATCAAGCAGCT
CCAGGCAAGAATCCTGGCTGTGGAAAGATACCTAAAGGATCAACAGCTCCTGGGGATTTGGGGTTGCTCT
GGAAAACTCATTTGCACCACTGCTGTGCCTTGGAATGCTAGTTGGAGTAATAAATCTCTGGAACAGATTT
GGAATCACACGACCTGGATGGAGTGGGACAGAGAAATTAACAATTACACAAGCTTAATACACTCCTTAAT
TGAAGAATCGCAAAACCAGCAAGAAAAGAATGAACAAGAATTATTGGAATTAGATAAATGGGCAAGTTTG
TGGAATTGGTTTAACATAACAAATTGGCTGTGGTATATAAAATTATTCATAATGATAGTAGGAGGCTTGG
TAGGTTTAAGAATAGTTTTTGCTGTACTTTCTATAGTGAATAGAGTTAGGCAGGGATATTCACCATTATC
GTTTCAGACCCACCTCCCAACCCCGAGGGGACCCGACAGGCCCGAAGGAATAGAAGAAGAAGGTGGAGAG
AGAGACAGAGACAGATCCATTCGATTAGTGAACGGATCTCGACGGTATCGATGGCCGCCCCCTTCACCGA
GGGCCTATTTCCCATGATTCCTTCATATTTGCATATACGATACAAGGCTGTTAGAGAGATAATTGGAATT
AATTTGACTGTAAACACAAAGATATTAGTACAAAATACGTGACGTAGAAAGTAATAATTTCTTGGGTAGT
TTGCAGTTTTAAAATTATGTTTTAAAATGGACTATCATATGCTTACCGTAACTTGAAAGCCCTATCAGTG
ATAGAGATTTATATATCCCTATCAGTGATAGAGACACCGGGCCTTAACAGTCTGGTTAAACGTTAATATT
CATAGCGTTTAACCAGACTGTTAAGGCTTTTTTCGGACTGTAGAACTCTGAACCTCTCGGTGGTCGCCGT
ATCATTAGAATTCTCGACCTCGAGACAAATGGCAGTATTCATCCACAATTTTAAAAGAAAAGGGGGGATT
GGGGGGTACAGTGCAGGGGAAAGAATAGTAGACATAATAGCAACAGACATACAAACTAAAGAATTACAAA
AACAAATTACAAAAATTCAAAATTTTCGGGTTTATTACAGGGACAGCAGAGATCCACTTTGGCCGCCGAC
TAGTGGATCTGCGATCGCTCCGGTGCCCGTCAGTGGGCAGAGCGCACATCGCCCACAGTCCCCGAGAAGT
TGGGGGGAGGGGTCGGCAATTGAACGGGTGCCTAGAGAAGGTGGCGCGGGGTAAACTGGGAAAGTGATGT
CGTGTACTGGCTCCGCCTTTTTCCCGAGGGTGGGGGAGAACCGTATATAAGTGCAGTAGTCGCCGTGAAC
GTTCTTTTTCGCAACGGGTTTGCCGCCAGAACACAGCTGAAGCTTCGAGGGGCTCGCATCTCTCCTTCAC
GCGCCCGCCGCCCTACCTGAGGCCGCCATCCACGCCGGTTGAGTCGCGTTCTGCCGCCTCCCGCCTGTGG
TGCCTCCTGAACTGCGTCCGCCGTCTAGGTAAGTTTAAAGCTCAGGTCGAGACCGGGCCTTTGTCCGGCG
CTCCCTTGGAGCCTACCTAGACTCAGCCGGCTCTCCACGCTTTGCCTGACCCTGCTTGCTCAACTCTACG
TCTTTGTTTCGTTTTCTGTTCTGCGCCGTTACAGATCCAAGCTGTGACCGGCGCCTACTTCTAGACACCA
TGTCCAGACTGGACAAGAGCAAAGTCATCAACTCTGCCTTGGAGCTCCTGAATGAAGTTGGCATTGAGGG
CTTGACCACCAGGAAGCTGGCCCAGAAGCTGGGTGTGGAGCAGCCTACCCTGTACTGGCATGTGAAGAAC
AAGAGGGCTCTGCTTGATGCCCTGGCCATTGAGATGTTGGACAGGCACCACACCCACTTCTGCCCTCTGG
AAGGGGAGTCCTGGCAGGACTTCCTGAGGAACAATGCCAAGAGCTTCAGATGTGCCTTGCTCTCCCACCG
GGACGGTGCCAAAGTTCACTTGGGCACCAGGCCTACAGAGAAGCAGTATGAGACCCTGGAGAACCAGCTG
GCATTCCTGTGCCAACAAGGCTTCTCCCTGGAAAATGCCTTGTATGCCCTCTCTGCTGTGGGCCACTTCA
CCTTGGGCTGTGTGCTGGAGGACCAGGAGCACCAAGTTGCCAAGGAGGAGAGGGAGACCCCCACCACTGA
CTCCATGCCACCACTGCTGCGGCAAGCTATTGAGTTGTTTGACCACCAAGGGGCTGAGCCTGCATTCCTG
TTTGGCCTGGAACTGATCATCTGTGGCCTGGAAAAGCAGCTGAAATGTGAGTCTGGCTCTGGATCCGAGG
GCAGAGGAAGCCTTCTAACATGCGGTGACGTGGAGGAGAATCCCGGCCCTTCCGGGATGACCGAGTACAA
GCCCACGGTGCGCCTCGCCACCCGCGACGACGTCCCCAGGGCCGTACGCACCCTCGCCGCCGCGTTCGCC
GACTACCCCGCCACGCGCCACACCGTCGATCCGGACCGCCACATCGAGCGGGTCACCGAGCTGCAAGAAC
TCTTCCTCACGCGCGTCGGGCTCGACATCGGCAAGGTGTGGGTCGCGGACGACGGCGCCGCGGTGGCGGT
CTGGACCACGCCGGAGAGCGTCGAAGCGGGGGCGGTGTTCGCCGAGATCGGCCCGCGCATGGCCGAGTTG
AGCGGTTCCCGGCTGGCCGCGCAGCAACAGATGGAAGGCCTCCTGGCGCCGCACCGGCCCAAGGAGCCCG
CGTGGTTCCTGGCCACCGTCGGCGTCTCGCCCGACCACCAGGGCAAGGGTCTGGGCAGCGCCGTCGTGCT
CCCCGGAGTGGAGGCGGCCGAGCGCGCCGGGGTGCCCGCCTTCCTGGAGACCTCCGCGCCCCGCAACCTC
CCCTTCTACGAGCGGCTCGGCTTCACCGTCACCGCCGACGTCGAGGTGCCCGAAGGACCGCGCACCTGGT
GCATGACCCGCAAGCCCGGTGCCTGAATCTAGGTCGACAATCAACCTCTGGATTACAAAATTTGTGAAAG
ATTGACTGGTATTCTTAACTATGTTGCTCCTTTTACGCTATGTGGATACGCTGCTTTAATGCCTTTGTAT
CATGCTATTGCTTCCCGTATGGCTTTCATTTTCTCCTCCTTGTATAAATCCTGGTTGCTGTCTCTTTATG
AGGAGTTGTGGCCCGTTGTCAGGCAACGTGGCGTGGTGTGCACTGTGTTTGCTGACGCAACCCCCACTGG
TTGGGGCATTGCCACCACCTGTCAGCTCCTTTCCGGGACTTTCGCTTTCCCCCTCCCTATTGCCACGGCG
GAACTCATCGCCGCCTGCCTTGCCCGCTGCTGGACAGGGGCTCGGCTGTTGGGCACTGACAATTCCGTGG
TGTTGTCGGGGAAATCATCGTCCTTTCCTTGGCTGCTCGCCTGTGTTGCCACCTGGATTCTGCGCGGGAC
GTCCTTCTGCTACGTCCCTTCGGCCCTCAATCCAGCGGACCTTCCTTCCCGCGGCCTGCTGCCGGCTCTG
CGGCCTCTTCCGCGTCTCCGCCTTCGCCCTCAGACGAGTCGGATCTCTCTTTGGGCCGCCTCCCCGCCTG
GTACCTTTAAGACCAATGACTTACAAGGCAGCTGTAGATCTTAGCCACTTTTTAAAAGAAAAGGGGGGAC
TGGAAGGGCTAATTCACTCCCAACGAAGATAAGATCTGCTTTTTGCTTGTACTGGGTCTCTCTGGTTAGA
CCAGATCTGAGCCTGGGAGCTCTCTGGCTAACTAGGGAACCCACTGCTTAAGCCTCAATAAAGCTTGCCT
TGAGTGCTTCAAGTAGTGTGTGCCCGTCTGTTGTGTGACTCTGGTAACTAGAGATCCCTCAGACCCTTTT
AGTCAGTGTGGAAAATCTCTAGCAGTAGTAGTTCATGTCATCTTATTATTCAGTATTTATAACTTGCAAA
GAAATGAATATCAGAGAGTGAGAGGAACTTGTTTATTGCAGCTTATAATGGTTACAAATAAAGCAATAGC
ATCACAAATTTCACAAATAAAGCATTTTTTTCACTGCATTCTAGTTGTGGTTTGTCCAAACTCATCAATG
TATCTTATCATGTCTGGCTCTAGCTATCCCGCCCCTAACTCCGCCCATCCCGCCCCTAACTCCGCCCAGT
TCCGCCCATTCTCCGCCCCATGGCTGACTAATTTTTTTTATTTATGCAGAGGCCGAGGCCGCCTCGGCCT
CTGAGCTATTCCAGAAGTAGTGAGGAGGCTTTTTTGGAGGCCTAGACTTTTGCAGAGACCAAATTCGTAA
TCATGTCATAGCTGTTTCCTGTGTGAAATTGTTATCCGCTCACAATTCCACACAACATACGAGCCGGAAG
CATAAAGTGTAAAGCCTGGGGTGCCTAATGAGTGAGCTAACTCACATTAATTGCGTTGCGCTCACTGCCC
GCTTTCCAGTCGGGAAACCTGTCGTGCCAGCTGCATTAATGAATCGGCCAACGCGCGGGGAGAGGCGGTT
TGCGTATTGGGCGCTCTTCCGCTTCCTCGCTCACTGACTCGCTGCGCTCGGTCGTTCGGCTGCGGCGAGC
GGTATCAGCTCACTCAAAGGCGGTAATACGGTTATCCACAGAATCAGGGGATAACGCAGGAAAGAACATG
TGAGCAAAAGGCCAGCAAAAGGCCAGGAACCGTAAAAAGGCCGCGTTGCTGGCGTTTTTCCATAGGCTCC
GCCCCCCTGACGAGCATCACAAAAATCGACGCTCAAGTCAGAGGTGGCGAAACCCGACAGGACTATAAAG
ATACCAGGCGTTTCCCCCTGGAAGCTCCCTCGTGCGCTCTCCTGTTCCGACCCTGCCGCTTACCGGATAC
CTGTCCGCCTTTCTCCCTTCGGGAAGCGTGGCGCTTTCTCATAGCTCACGCTGTAGGTATCTCAGTTCGG
TGTAGGTCGTTCGCTCCAAGCTGGGCTGTGTGCACGAACCCCCCGTTCAGCCCGACCGCTGCGCCTTATC
CGGTAACTATCGTCTTGAGTCCAACCCGGTAAGACACGACTTATCGCCACTGGCAGCAGCCACTGGTAAC
AGGATTAGCAGAGCGAGGTATGTAGGCGGTGCTACAGAGTTCTTGAAGTGGTGGCCTAACTACGGCTACA
CTAGAAGAACAGTATTTGGTATCTGCGCTCTGCTGAAGCCAGTTACCTTCGGAAAAAGAGTTGGTAGCTC
TTGATCCGGCAAACAAACCACCGCTGGTAGCGGTGGTTTTTTTGTTTGCAAGCAGCAGATTACGCGCAGA
AAAAAAGGATCTCAAGAAGATCCTTTGATCTTTTCTACGGGGTCTGACGCTCAGTGGAACGAAAACTCAC
GTTAAGGGATTTTGGTCATGAGATTATCAAAAAGGATCTTCACCTAGATCCTTTTAAATTAAAAATGAAG
TTTTAAATCAATCTAAAGTATATATGAGTAAACTTGGTCTGACAGTTACCAATGCTTAATCAGTGAGGCA
CCTATCTCAGCGATCTGTCTATTTCGTTCATCCATAGTTGCCTGACTCCCCGTCGTGTAGATAACTACGA
TACGGGAGGGCTTACCATCTGGCCCCAGTGCTGCAATGATACCGCGAGACCCACGCTCACCGGCTCCAGA
TTTATCAGCAATAAACCAGCCAGCCGGAAGGGCCGAGCGCAGAAGTGGTCCTGCAACTTTATCCGCCTCC
ATCCAGTCTATTAATTGTTGCCGGGAAGCTAGAGTAAGTAGTTCGCCAGTTAATAGTTTGCGCAACGTTG
TTGCCATTGCTACAGGCATCGTGGTGTCACGCTCGTCGTTTGGTATGGCTTCATTCAGCTCCGGTTCCCA
ACGATCAAGGCGAGTTACATGATCCCCCATGTTGTGCAAAAAAGCGGTTAGCTCCTTCGGTCCTCCGATC
GTTGTCAGAAGTAAGTTGGCCGCAGTGTTATCACTCATGGTTATGGCAGCACTGCATAATTCTCTTACTG
TCATGCCATCCGTAAGATGCTTTTCTGTGACTGGTGAGTACTCAACCAAGTCATTCTGAGAATAGTGTAT
GCGGCGACCGAGTTGCTCTTGCCCGGCGTCAATACGGGATAATACCGCGCCACATAGCAGAACTTTAAAA
GTGCTCATCATTGGAAAACGTTCTTCGGGGCGAAAACTCTCAAGGATCTTACCGCTGTTGAGATCCAGTT
CGATGTAACCCACTCGTGCACCCAACTGATCTTCAGCATCTTTTACTTTCACCAGCGTTTCTGGGTGAGC
AAAAACAGGAAGGCAAAATGCCGCAAAAAAGGGAATAAGGGCGACACGGAAATGTTGAATACTCATACTC
TTCCTTTTTCAATATTATTGAAGCATTTATCAGGGTTATTGTCTCATGAGCGGATACATATTTGAATGTA
TTTAGAAAAATAAACAAATAGGGGTTCCGCGCACATTTCCCCGAAAAGTGCCACCTGACGTCTAAGAAAC
CATTATTATCATGACATTAACCTATAAAAATAGGCGTATCACGAGGCCCTTTCGTCTCGCGCGTTTCGGT
GATGACGGTGAAAACCTCTGACACATGCAGCTCCCGGAGACGGTCACAGCTTGTCTGTAAGCGGATGCCG
GGAGCAGACAAGCCCGTCAGGGCGCGTCAGCGGGTGTTGGCGGGTGTCGGGGCTGGCTTAACTATGCGGC
ATCAGAGCAGATTGTACTGAGAGTGCACCATATGCGGTGTGAAATACCGCACAGATGCGTAAGGAGAAAA
TACCGCATCAGGCGCCATTCGCCATTCAGGCTGCGCAACTGTTGGGAAGGGCGATCGGTGCGGGCCTCTT
CGCTATTACGCCAGCTGGCGAAAGGGGGATGTGCTGCAAGGCGATTAAGTTGGGTAACGCCAGGGTTTTC
CCAGTCACGACGTTGTAAAACGACGGCCAGTGCCAAGCTG
Features (pLannotate 1.2.2; 29 found; start..end, strand, type, name):
      6..232     +  promoter       RSV promoter: Rous sarcoma virus enhancer/promoter
    233..413     +  LTR            5' LTR (truncated): truncated 5' long terminal repeat (LTR) from HIV-1
    460..585     +  misc_feature   HIV-1 Ψ: packaging signal of human immunodeficiency virus type 1
    569..907     +  CDS            HIV-1 gag (fragment): gag protein from human immunodeficiency virus 1; gag
   1078..1311    +  misc_feature   RRE: The Rev response element (RRE) of HIV-1 allows for Rev-dependent mRNA export from the nucleus to the cytoplasm.
   1688..1788    +  CDS            Rev (fragment): human immunodeficiency virus 1 (HIV-1) Rev protein; rev; enhances nuclear export of unspliced and incompletely spliced viral mRNAs
   1819..2019    +  promoter       U6 promoter (fragment): RNA polymerase III promoter for human U6 snRNA
   2020..2037    +  protein_bind   tet operator (fragment): tetO; bacterial operator O2 for the tetR and tetA genes tetracycline repressor TetR
   2046..2064    +  promoter       PLtetO-1 promoter (fragment): modified phage lambda PL promoter with tet operator sites (Lutz and Bujard, 1997)
   2219..2336    +  misc_feature   cPPT/CTS: central polypurine tract and central termination sequence of HIV-1
   2415..2626    +  promoter       EF-1α core promoter: core promoter for human elongation factor EF-1α
   2639..2907    +  LTR            5' LTR (truncated): truncated 5' long terminal repeat (LTR) from human T-cell leukemia virus (HTLV) type 1
   2940..3560    +  CDS            TetR: tetracycline repressor TetR; synthetic gene; TetR binds to the tetracycline operator tetO to inhibit transcription. This inhibition can be relieved by adding tetracycline or doxycycline.
   3627..4226    +  CDS            PuroR: puromycin N-acetyltransferase; pac from Streptomyces alboniger; confers resistance to puromycin
   4239..4827    +  misc_feature   WPRE: woodchuck hepatitis virus posttranscriptional regulatory element
   4831..4968    +  CDS            nef (fragment): NEF_HV1LA - Experimental evidence at protein level: Swiss-Prot protein existence level 1. Extracellular Nef protein targets CD4(+) T-lymphocytes for apoptosis by interacting with CXCR4 surface receptors. From Human immunodeficiency virus type 1 group M subtype B (isolate Lai) (HIV-1).
   4954..5134    +  LTR            5' LTR (truncated): truncated 5' long terminal repeat (LTR) from HIV-1
   5206..5327    +  polyA_signal   SV40 poly(A) signal: SV40 polyadenylation signal
   5367..5502    +  rep_origin     SV40 ori: SV40 origin of replication
   5559..5575    -  protein_bind   lac operator: The lac repressor binds to the lac operator to inhibit transcription in E. coli. This inhibition can be relieved by adding lactose or isopropyl-β-D-thiogalactopyranoside (IPTG). lac repressor encoded by lacI
   5583..5613    -  promoter       lac promoter: promoter for the E. coli lac operon
   5628..5649    -  protein_bind   CAP binding site: CAP binding activates transcription in the presence of cAMP. E. coli catabolite activator protein
   5662..5754    -  CDS            lacI (fragment): lac repressor; lacI; The lac repressor binds to the lac operator to inhibit transcription in E. coli. This inhibition can be relieved by adding lactose or isopropyl-β-D-thiogalactopyranoside (IPTG).
   5937..6525    -  rep_origin     ori: high-copy-number ColE1/pMB1/pBR322/pUC origin of replication
   6696..7556    -  CDS            AmpR: β-lactamase; bla; confers resistance to ampicillin, carbenicillin, and related antibiotics
   7557..7661    -  promoter       AmpR promoter: bla
   7756..7791    +  CDS            rop (fragment): Rop protein, which maintains plasmids at low copy number; rop
   7893..7992    +  misc_feature   bom (fragment): basis of mobility region from pBR322
   7998..8152    -  CDS            lacZα (fragment): LacZα fragment of β-galactosidase; lacZ fragment
