>Addgene plasmid #125785 | pRSITEP-puro-shWRN2 | addgene full sequence | sequence record 254708 | Addgene NGS Result
GTATCATTAGAATTCTCGACCTCGAGACAAATGGCAGTATTCATCCACAATTTTAAAAGAAAAGGGGGGA
TTGGGGGGTACAGTGCAGGGGAAAGAATAGTAGACATAATAGCAACAGACATACAAACTAAAGAATTACA
AAAACAAATTACAAAAATTCAAAATTTTCGGGTTTATTACAGGGACAGCAGAGATCCACTTTGGCCGCCG
ACTAGTGGATCTGCGATCGCTCCGGTGCCCGTCAGTGGGCAGAGCGCACATCGCCCACAGTCCCCGAGAA
GTTGGGGGGAGGGGTCGGCAATTGAACGGGTGCCTAGAGAAGGTGGCGCGGGGTAAACTGGGAAAGTGAT
GTCGTGTACTGGCTCCGCCTTTTTCCCGAGGGTGGGGGAGAACCGTATATAAGTGCAGTAGTCGCCGTGA
ACGTTCTTTTTCGCAACGGGTTTGCCGCCAGAACACAGCTGAAGCTTCGAGGGGCTCGCATCTCTCCTTC
ACGCGCCCGCCGCCCTACCTGAGGCCGCCATCCACGCCGGTTGAGTCGCGTTCTGCCGCCTCCCGCCTGT
GGTGCCTCCTGAACTGCGTCCGCCGTCTAGGTAAGTTTAAAGCTCAGGTCGAGACCGGGCCTTTGTCCGG
CGCTCCCTTGGAGCCTACCTAGACTCAGCCGGCTCTCCACGCTTTGCCTGACCCTGCTTGCTCAACTCTA
CGTCTTTGTTTCGTTTTCTGTTCTGCGCCGTTACAGATCCAAGCTGTGACCGGCGCCTACTCTAGACACC
ATGTCCAGACTGGACAAGAGCAAAGTCATCAACTCTGCCTTGGAGCTCCTGAATGAAGTTGGCATTGAGG
GCTTGACCACCAGGAAGCTGGCCCAGAAGCTGGGTGTGGAGCAGCCTACCCTGTACTGGCATGTGAAGAA
CAAGAGGGCTCTGCTTGATGCCCTGGCCATTGAGATGTTGGACAGGCACCACACCCACTTCTGCCCTCTG
GAAGGGGAGTCCTGGCAGGACTTCCTGAGGAACAATGCCAAGAGCTTCAGATGTGCCTTGCTCTCCCACC
GGGACGGTGCCAAAGTTCACTTGGGCACCAGGCCTACAGAGAAGCAGTATGAGACCCTGGAGAACCAGCT
GGCATTCCTGTGCCAACAAGGCTTCTCCCTGGAAAATGCCTTGTATGCCCTCTCTGCTGTGGGCCACTTC
ACCTTGGGCTGTGTGCTGGAGGACCAGGAGCACCAAGTTGCCAAGGAGGAGAGGGAGACCCCCACCACTG
ACTCCATGCCACCACTGCTGCGGCAAGCTATTGAGTTGTTTGACCACCAAGGGGCTGAGCCTGCATTCCT
GTTTGGCCTGGAACTGATCATCTGTGGCCTGGAAAAGCAGCTGAAATGTGAGTCTGGCTCTGGATCCGAG
GGCAGAGGAAGCCTTCTAACATGCGGTGACGTGGAGGAGAATCCCGGCCCTTCCGGGATGACCGAGTACA
AGCCCACGGTGCGCCTCGCCACCCGCGACGACGTCCCCAGGGCCGTACGCACCCTCGCCGCCGCGTTCGC
CGACTACCCCGCCACGCGCCACACCGTCGATCCGGACCGCCACATCGAGCGGGTCACCGAGCTGCAAGAA
CTCTTCCTCACGCGCGTCGGGCTCGACATCGGCAAGGTGTGGGTCGCGGACGACGGCGCCGCGGTGGCGG
TCTGGACCACGCCGGAGAGCGTCGAAGCGGGGGCGGTGTTCGCCGAGATCGGCCCGCGCATGGCCGAGTT
GAGCGGTTCCCGGCTGGCCGCGCAGCAACAGATGGAAGGCCTCCTGGCGCCGCACCGGCCCAAGGAGCCC
GCGTGGTTCCTGGCCACCGTCGGCGTCTCGCCCGACCACCAGGGCAAGGGTCTGGGCAGCGCCGTCGTGC
TCCCCGGAGTGGAGGCGGCCGAGCGCGCCGGGGTGCCCGCCTTCCTGGAGACCTCCGCGCCCCGCAACCT
CCCCTTCTACGAGCGGCTCGGCTTCACCGTCACCGCCGACGTCGAGGTGCCCGAAGGACCGCGCACCTGG
TGCATGACCCGCAAGCCCGGTGCCTGAATCTAGGTCGACAATCAACCTCTGGATTACAAAATTTGTGAAA
GATTGACTGGTATTCTTAACTATGTTGCTCCTTTTACGCTATGTGGATACGCTGCTTTAATGCCTTTGTA
TCATGCTATTGCTTCCCGTATGGCTTTCATTTTCTCCTCCTTGTATAAATCCTGGTTGCTGTCTCTTTAT
GAGGAGTTGTGGCCCGTTGTCAGGCAACGTGGCGTGGTGTGCACTGTGTTTGCTGACGCAACCCCCACTG
GTTGGGGCATTGCCACCACCTGTCAGCTCCTTTCCGGGACTTTCGCTTTCCCCCTCCCTATTGCCACGGC
GGAACTCATCGCCGCCTGCCTTGCCCGCTGCTGGACAGGGGCTCGGCTGTTGGGCACTGACAATTCCGTG
GTGTTGTCGGGGAAATCATCGTCCTTTCCTTGGCTGCTCGCCTGTGTTGCCACCTGGATTCTGCGCGGGA
CGTCCTTCTGCTACGTCCCTTCGGCCCTCAATCCAGCGGACCTTCCTTCCCGCGGCCTGCTGCCGGCTCT
GCGGCCTCTTCCGCGTCTCCGCCTTCGCCCTCAGACGAGTCGGATCTCTCTTTGGGCCGCCTCCCCGCCT
GGTACCTTTAAGACCAATGACTTACAAGGCAGCTGTAGATCTTAGCCACTTTTTAAAAGAAAAGGGGGGA
CTGGAAGGGCTAATTCACTCCCAACGAAGATAAGATCTGCTTTTTGCTTGTACTGGGTCTCTCTGGTTAG
ACCAGATCTGAGCCTGGGAGCTCTCTGGCTAACTAGGGAACCCACTGCTTAAGCCTCAATAAAGCTTGCC
TTGAGTGCTTCAAGTAGTGTGTGCCCGTCTGTTGTGTGACTCTGGTAACTAGAGATCCCTCAGACCCTTT
TAGTCAGTGTGGAAAATCTCTAGCAGTAGTAGTTCATGTCATCTTATTATTCAGTATTTATAACTTGCAA
AGAAATGAATATCAGAGAGTGAGAGGAACTTGTTTATTGCAGCTTATAATGGTTACAAATAAAGCAATAG
CATCACAAATTTCACAAATAAAGCATTTTTTTCACTGCATTCTAGTTGTGGTTTGTCCAAACTCATCAAT
GTATCTTATCATGTCTGGCTCTAGCTATCCCGCCCCTAACTCCGCCCATCCCGCCCCTAACTCCGCCCAG
TTCCGCCCATTCTCCGCCCCATGGCTGACTAATTTTTTTTATTTATGCAGAGGCCGAGGCCGCCTCGGCC
TCTGAGCTATTCCAGAAGTAGTGAGGAGGCTTTTTTGGAGGCCTAGACTTTTGCAGAGACCAAATTCGTA
ATCATGTCATAGCTGTTTCCTGTGTGAAATTGTTATCCGCTCACAATTCCACACAACATACGAGCCGGAA
GCATAAAGTGTAAAGCCTGGGGTGCCTAATGAGTGAGCTAACTCACATTAATTGCGTTGCGCTCACTGCC
CGCTTTCCAGTCGGGAAACCTGTCGTGCCAGCTGCATTAATGAATCGGCCAACGCGCGGGGAGAGGCGGT
TTGCGTATTGGGCGCTCTTCCGCTTCCTCGCTCACTGACTCGCTGCGCTCGGTCGTTCGGCTGCGGCGAG
CGGTATCAGCTCACTCAAAGGCGGTAATACGGTTATCCACAGAATCAGGGGATAACGCAGGAAAGAACAT
GTGAGCAAAAGGCCAGCAAAAGGCCAGGAACCGTAAAAAGGCCGCGTTGCTGGCGTTTTTCCATAGGCTC
CGCCCCCCTGACGAGCATCACAAAAATCGACGCTCAAGTCAGAGGTGGCGAAACCCGACAGGACTATAAA
GATACCAGGCGTTTCCCCCTGGAAGCTCCCTCGTGCGCTCTCCTGTTCCGACCCTGCCGCTTACCGGATA
CCTGTCCGCCTTTCTCCCTTCGGGAAGCGTGGCGCTTTCTCATAGCTCACGCTGTAGGTATCTCAGTTCG
GTGTAGGTCGTTCGCTCCAAGCTGGGCTGTGTGCACGAACCCCCCGTTCAGCCCGACCGCTGCGCCTTAT
CCGGTAACTATCGTCTTGAGTCCAACCCGGTAAGACACGACTTATCGCCACTGGCAGCAGCCACTGGTAA
CAGGATTAGCAGAGCGAGGTATGTAGGCGGTGCTACAGAGTTCTTGAAGTGGTGGCCTAACTACGGCTAC
ACTAGAAGAACAGTATTTGGTATCTGCGCTCTGCTGAAGCCAGTTACCTTCGGAAAAAGAGTTGGTAGCT
CTTGATCCGGCAAACAAACCACCGCTGGTAGCGGTGGTTTTTTTGTTTGCAAGCAGCAGATTACGCGCAG
AAAAAAAGGATCTCAAGAAGATCCTTTGATCTTTTCTACGGGGTCTGACGCTCAGTGGAACGAAAACTCA
CGTTAAGGGATTTTGGTCATGAGATTATCAAAAAGGATCTTCACCTAGATCCTTTTAAATTAAAAATGAA
GTTTTAAATCAATCTAAAGTATATATGAGTAAACTTGGTCTGACAGTTACCAATGCTTAATCAGTGAGGC
ACCTATCTCAGCGATCTGTCTATTTCGTTCATCCATAGTTGCCTGACTCCCCGTCGTGTAGATAACTACG
ATACGGGAGGGCTTACCATCTGGCCCCAGTGCTGCAATGATACCGCGAGACCCACGCTCACCGGCTCCAG
ATTTATCAGCAATAAACCAGCCAGCCGGAAGGGCCGAGCGCAGAAGTGGTCCTGCAACTTTATCCGCCTC
CATCCAGTCTATTAATTGTTGCCGGGAAGCTAGAGTAAGTAGTTCGCCAGTTAATAGTTTGCGCAACGTT
GTTGCCATTGCTACAGGCATCGTGGTGTCACGCTCGTCGTTTGGTATGGCTTCATTCAGCTCCGGTTCCC
AACGATCAAGGCGAGTTACATGATCCCCCATGTTGTGCAAAAAAGCGGTTAGCTCCTTCGGTCCTCCGAT
CGTTGTCAGAAGTAAGTTGGCCGCAGTGTTATCACTCATGGTTATGGCAGCACTGCATAATTCTCTTACT
GTCATGCCATCCGTAAGATGCTTTTCTGTGACTGGTGAGTACTCAACCAAGTCATTCTGAGAATAGTGTA
TGCGGCGACCGAGTTGCTCTTGCCCGGCGTCAATACGGGATAATACCGCGCCACATAGCAGAACTTTAAA
AGTGCTCATCATTGGAAAACGTTCTTCGGGGCGAAAACTCTCAAGGATCTTACCGCTGTTGAGATCCAGT
TCGATGTAACCCACTCGTGCACCCAACTGATCTTCAGCATCTTTTACTTTCACCAGCGTTTCTGGGTGAG
CAAAAACAGGAAGGCAAAATGCCGCAAAAAAGGGAATAAGGGCGACACGGAAATGTTGAATACTCATACT
CTTCCTTTTTCAATATTATTGAAGCATTTATCAGGGTTATTGTCTCATGAGCGGATACATATTTGAATGT
ATTTAGAAAAATAAACAAATAGGGGTTCCGCGCACATTTCCCCGAAAAGTGCCACCTGACGTCTAAGAAA
CCATTATTATCATGACATTAACCTATAAAAATAGGCGTATCACGAGGCCCTTTCGTCTCGCGCGTTTCGG
TGATGACGGTGAAAACCTCTGACACATGCAGCTCCCGGAGACGGTCACAGCTTGTCTGTAAGCGGATGCC
GGGAGCAGACAAGCCCGTCAGGGCGCGTCAGCGGGTGTTGGCGGGTGTCGGGGCTGGCTTAACTATGCGG
CATCAGAGCAGATTGTACTGAGAGTGCACCATATGCGGTGTGAAATACCGCACAGATGCGTAAGGAGAAA
ATACCGCATCAGGCGCCATTCGCCATTCAGGCTGCGCAACTGTTGGGAAGGGCGATCGGTGCGGGCCTCT
TCGCTATTACGCCAGCTGGCGAAAGGGGGATGTGCTGCAAGGCGATTAAGTTGGGTAACGCCAGGGTTTT
CCCAGTCACGACGTTGTAAAACGACGGCCAGTGCCAAGCTGACGCGTGTAGTCTTATGCAATACTCTTGT
AGTCTTGCAACATGGTAACGATGAGTTAGCAACATGCCTTACAAGGAGAGAAAAAGCACCGTGCATGCCG
ATTGGTGGAAGTAAGGTGGTACGATCGTGCCTTATTAGGAAGGCAACAGACGGGTCTGACATGGATTGGA
CGAACCACTGAATTGCCGCATTGCAGAGATATTGTATTTAAGTGCCTAGCTCGATACATAAACGGGTCTC
TCTGGTTAGACCAGATCTGAGCCTGGGAGCTCTCTGGCTAACTAGGGAACCCACTGCTTAAGCCTCAATA
AAGCTTGCCTTGAGTGCTTCAAGTAGTGTGTGCCCGTCTGTTGTGTGACTCTGGTAACTAGAGATCCCTC
AGACCCTTTTAGTCAGTGTGGAAAATCTCTAGCAGTGGCGCCCGAACAGGGACTTGAAAGCGAAAGGGAA
ACCAGAGGAGCTCTCTCGACGCAGGACTCGGCTTGCTGAAGCGCGCACGGCAAGAGGCGAGGGGCGGCGA
CTGGTGAGTACGCCAAAAATTTTGACTAGCGGAGGCTAGAAGGAGAGAGATGGGTGCGAGAGCGTCAGTA
TTAAGCGGGGGAGAATTAGATCGCGATGGGAAAAAATTCGGTTAAGGCCAGGGGGAAAGAAAAAATATAA
ATTAAAACATATAGTATGGGCAAGCAGGGAGCTAGAACGATTCGCAGTTAATCCTGGCCTGTTAGAAACA
TCAGAAGGCTGTAGACAAATACTGGGACAGCTACAACCATCCCTTCAGACAGGATCAGAAGAACTTAGAT
CATTATATAATACAGTAGCAACCCTCTATTGTGTGCATCAAAGGATAGAGATAAAAGACACCAAGGAAGC
TTTAGACAAGATAGAGGAAGAGCAAAACAAAAGTAAGACCACCGCACAGCAAGCGGCCACTGATCTTCAG
ACCTGGAGGAGGAGATATGAGGGACAATTGGAGAAGTGAATTATATAAATATAAAGTAGTAAAAATTGAA
CCATTAGGAGTAGCACCCACCAAGGCAAAGAGAAGAGTGGTGCAGAGAGAAAAAAGAGCAGTGGGAATAG
GAGCTTTGTTCCTTGGGTTCTTGGGAGCAGCAGGAAGCACTATGGGCGCAGCGTCAATGACGCTGACGGT
ACAGGCCAGACAATTATTGTCTGGTATAGTGCAGCAGCAGAACAATTTGCTGAGGGCTATTGAGGCGCAA
CAGCATCTGTTGCAACTCACAGTCTGGGGCATCAAGCAGCTCCAGGCAAGAATCCTGGCTGTGGAAAGAT
ACCTAAAGGATCAACAGCTCCTGGGGATTTGGGGTTGCTCTGGAAAACTCATTTGCACCACTGCTGTGCC
TTGGAATGCTAGTTGGAGTAATAAATCTCTGGAACAGATTTGGAATCACACGACCTGGATGGAGTGGGAC
AGAGAAATTAACAATTACACAAGCTTAATACACTCCTTAATTGAAGAATCGCAAAACCAGCAAGAAAAGA
ATGAACAAGAATTATTGGAATTAGATAAATGGGCAAGTTTGTGGAATTGGTTTAACATAACAAATTGGCT
GTGGTATATAAAATTATTCATAATGATAGTAGGAGGCTTGGTAGGTTTAAGAATAGTTTTTGCTGTACTT
TCTATAGTGAATAGAGTTAGGCAGGGATATTCACCATTATCGTTTCAGACCCACCTCCCAACCCCGAGGG
GACCCGACAGGCCCGAAGGAATAGAAGAAGAAGGTGGAGAGAGAGACAGAGACAGATCCATTCGATTAGT
GAACGGATCTCGACGGTATCGATGGCCGCCCCCTTCACCGAGGGCCTATTTCCCATGATTCCTTCATATT
TGCATATACGATACAAGGCTGTTAGAGAGATAATTGGAATTAATTTGACTGTAAACACAAAGATATTAGT
ACAAAATACGTGACGTAGAAAGTAATAATTTCTTGGGTAGTTTGCAGTTTTAAAATTATGTTTTAAAATG
GACTATCATATGCTTACCGTAACTTGAAAGCCCTATCAGTGATAGAGATTTATATATCCCTATCAGTGAT
AGAGACACCGGGCCTTAACAGTCTGGTTAAACGTTAATATTCATAGCGTTTAACCAGACTGTTAAGGCTT
TTTTCGGACTGTAGAACTCTGAACCTCTCGGTGGTCGCC
Features (pLannotate 1.2.2; 29 found; start..end, strand, type, name):
     51..168     +  misc_feature   cPPT/CTS: central polypurine tract and central termination sequence of HIV-1
    247..458     +  promoter       EF-1α core promoter: core promoter for human elongation factor EF-1α
    471..739     +  LTR            5' LTR (truncated): truncated 5' long terminal repeat (LTR) from human T-cell leukemia virus (HTLV) type 1
    771..1391    +  CDS            TetR: tetracycline repressor TetR; synthetic gene; TetR binds to the tetracycline operator tetO to inhibit transcription. This inhibition can be relieved by adding tetracycline or doxycycline.
   1458..2057    +  CDS            PuroR: puromycin N-acetyltransferase; pac from Streptomyces alboniger; confers resistance to puromycin
   2070..2658    +  misc_feature   WPRE: woodchuck hepatitis virus posttranscriptional regulatory element
   2662..2799    +  CDS            nef (fragment): NEF_HV1LA - Experimental evidence at protein level: Swiss-Prot protein existence level 1. Extracellular Nef protein targets CD4(+) T-lymphocytes for apoptosis by interacting with CXCR4 surface receptors. From Human immunodeficiency virus type 1 group M subtype B (isolate Lai) (HIV-1).
   2785..2965    +  LTR            5' LTR (truncated): truncated 5' long terminal repeat (LTR) from HIV-1
   3037..3158    +  polyA_signal   SV40 poly(A) signal: SV40 polyadenylation signal
   3198..3333    +  rep_origin     SV40 ori: SV40 origin of replication
   3390..3406    -  protein_bind   lac operator: The lac repressor binds to the lac operator to inhibit transcription in E. coli. This inhibition can be relieved by adding lactose or isopropyl-β-D-thiogalactopyranoside (IPTG). lac repressor encoded by lacI
   3414..3444    -  promoter       lac promoter: promoter for the E. coli lac operon
   3459..3480    -  protein_bind   CAP binding site: CAP binding activates transcription in the presence of cAMP. E. coli catabolite activator protein
   3493..3585    -  CDS            lacI (fragment): lac repressor; lacI; The lac repressor binds to the lac operator to inhibit transcription in E. coli. This inhibition can be relieved by adding lactose or isopropyl-β-D-thiogalactopyranoside (IPTG).
   3768..4356    -  rep_origin     ori: high-copy-number ColE1/pMB1/pBR322/pUC origin of replication
   4527..5387    -  CDS            AmpR: β-lactamase; bla; confers resistance to ampicillin, carbenicillin, and related antibiotics
   5388..5492    -  promoter       AmpR promoter: bla
   5587..5622    +  CDS            rop (fragment): Rop protein, which maintains plasmids at low copy number; rop
   5724..5823    +  misc_feature   bom (fragment): basis of mobility region from pBR322
   5829..5983    -  CDS            lacZα (fragment): LacZα fragment of β-galactosidase; lacZ fragment
   5997..6223    +  promoter       RSV promoter: Rous sarcoma virus enhancer/promoter
   6224..6404    +  LTR            5' LTR (truncated): truncated 5' long terminal repeat (LTR) from HIV-1
   6451..6576    +  misc_feature   HIV-1 Ψ: packaging signal of human immunodeficiency virus type 1
   6560..6898    +  CDS            HIV-1 gag (fragment): gag protein from human immunodeficiency virus 1; gag
   7069..7302    +  misc_feature   RRE: The Rev response element (RRE) of HIV-1 allows for Rev-dependent mRNA export from the nucleus to the cytoplasm.
   7679..7779    +  CDS            Rev (fragment): human immunodeficiency virus 1 (HIV-1) Rev protein; rev; enhances nuclear export of unspliced and incompletely spliced viral mRNAs
   7810..8010    +  promoter       U6 promoter (fragment): RNA polymerase III promoter for human U6 snRNA
   8011..8028    +  protein_bind   tet operator (fragment): tetO; bacterial operator O2 for the tetR and tetA genes tetracycline repressor TetR
   8037..8055    +  promoter       PLtetO-1 promoter (fragment): modified phage lambda PL promoter with tet operator sites (Lutz and Bujard, 1997)
