[The description below was written by a language model from this plasmid's Addgene catalogue record and pLannotate feature annotations shown in this document.]
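Description:
pRSITEP-puro-shWRN2 is an RNAi vector built on the pRSITEP-puro backbone, and its feature table shows the architecture of an HIV-1-based lentiviral transfer plasmid, although the catalogue lists the vector type only as RNAi. An RSV promoter fused to a truncated HIV-1 5' LTR drives the genomic RNA, followed by the Ψ packaging signal with a gag fragment, the Rev response element and a cPPT/CTS. A second truncated HIV-1 LTR, an SV40 poly(A) signal and an SV40 origin lie downstream. In bacteria the plasmid replicates from a high-copy ColE1/pUC-type origin and is selected with ampicillin through β-lactamase. Small lac, rop, bom and lacZα fragments are backbone remnants.

The payload is a 66 bp short-hairpin cassette targeting human WRN, a RecQ-family helicase gene, cloned between BbsI sites that were destroyed in the process. The hairpin itself is not annotated, but it would sit in the gap just after a human U6 RNA polymerase III promoter fragment that carries tet operator sequences. A second cassette uses the EF-1α core promoter with an HTLV-1 LTR fragment to express the tetracycline repressor TetR followed by puromycin N-acetyltransferase, stabilised by a WPRE. The element linking the two coding sequences is not annotated. TetR binds the operators and blocks U6 transcription; adding doxycycline releases it and allows hairpin expression, so the regulator, the selection marker and the inducible shRNA are all carried on one vector.

The stated purpose is doxycycline-inducible knockdown of WRN in puromycin-selected human cells, and the associated publication concerns WRN dependency in microsatellite-unstable cancers. The two feature tables, from the depositor and from repository sequencing, describe the same circular construct with different start points and differ by a single nucleotide in length.
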