Addgene plasmid #125785: pRSITEP-puro-shWRN2
Purpose: DOX-inducible expression of a short-hairpin RNA targeting human WRN
Depositing lab: Francisca Vazquez. Depositing organization: Broad Institute. Publication: WRN helicase is a synthetic lethal target in microsatellite unstable cancers. Chan EM, Shibue T, McFarland JM, Gaeta B, Ghandi M, Dumont N, Gonzalez A, McPartlan JS, Li T, Zhang Y, Bin Liu J, Lazaro JB, Gu P, Piett CG, Apffel A, Ali SO, Deasy R, Keskula P, Ng RWS, Roberts EA, Reznichenko E, Leung L, Alimova M, Schenone M, Islam M, Maruvka YE, Liu Y, Roper J, Raghavan S, Giannakis M, Tseng YY, Nagel ZD, D'Andrea A, Root DE, Boehm JS, Getz G, Chang S, Golub TR, Tsherniak A, Vazquez F, Bass AJ. Nature. 2019 Apr 10. pii: 10.1038/s41586-019-1102-x. doi: 10.1038/s41586-019-1102-x. PubMed 30971823.
Backbone
  Vector backbone: pRSITEP-puro
  Backbone size w/o insert (bp): 8120
  Vector type: RNAi
  Selectable markers: Puromycin
Growth in bacteria
  Bacterial resistance: Ampicillin, 100 μg/mL
  Growth temperature: 30°C
  Growth strain: NEB Stable
  Copy number: High Copy
Gene/Insert
  Gene/Insert name: shWRN2
  gRNA/shRNA sequence: GCCTTAACAGTCTGGTTAAAC
  Species: H. sapiens (human)
  Insert size (bp): 66
  Entrez Gene: WRN (a.k.a. RECQ3, RECQL2, RECQL3)
  Cloning method: Restriction Enzyme; 5′ cloning site BbsI (destroyed during cloning); 3′ cloning site BbsI (destroyed during cloning)
Terms and licenses: Academic/Nonprofit Terms; Industry Terms: Not Available to Industry
Depositor comments: Please visit https://www.biorxiv.org/content/10.1101/502070v1 for BioRxiv preprint.
How to cite: pRSITEP-puro-shWRN2 was a gift from Francisca Vazquez (Addgene plasmid # 125785 ; http://n2t.net/addgene:125785 ; RRID:Addgene_125785)
